>Addgene plasmid #10718 | 1246 pCMVb p300 HA | addgene partial sequence | sequence record 17670 | 10718 with Bglob-intron-R
TCAAGGGTCCCCAAACTCACCCTGAAGTTCTCAGGATCTATGCATAGATCTATGCATAGATCTATGCATA
AGCTTATCCGAGGGAGGCGTAGTCAGGCACGTCGTATGGGTAGGCCATCCCGGGGCTAGCAAGCTGAGAA
AGCATTGAATTCTGGTCCGGGCTGGCAAAATGCCCTTGTTCCATGGGGTTGGCCTGGGCAGCTACCAGTC
CAGGATGTGGGGAACTTGTCTGTGGGGAAACGTGGTGTGGAGAAGGCTGAGGCTGCATCCTTGGGGAAGG
ACTGGAGTGGGGGGGCTGGGACTGTGGCCGTGGAGAAGGGACAGGCTGGGGAGAGCGCACTTGATTGGAG
AGAGAATTAGGGATCTGCTGGCCTTGTAGGTGTGGGGACTGGGCCTGATTTGGGAGCATATGCTGCTGGG
GGCTCATGGGGTTGGGCTGAACAGGGGACCCCATCTGTTGCTGAAGGAGTCGCTGCTGATAGGCCTGTAG
ACTGGCACCTGCCTCTGCTCCCAAGGCCTGGGGAAGCTGGCCTATCTGTCCCATATTTCCTTGTTGCATC
TGTTGCATGTGATGCTGCATCCGCTGCTGCGGCTGTGGTGGGTAGCCAACTCCTTGGGGTTGCTGGAACT
GGTTATGGTTGGCCATTCCAGGGCCTATTCCTGGCCCTGCTCCCTGTTGCTGCTGCTGTTGCATCATTTG
CTGTCGTCTCAAGATGTCTCGGAATTGTGAAGGCATGGTGTTGTGGTTCATGTTCATCTGCTGAGCCTGG
GGGCTCATCCCTCCCA
