>Addgene plasmid #10718 | 1246 pCMVb p300 HA | addgene partial sequence | sequence record 17671 | 10718 with Bglob-pA-R
ATTGGCCACACCAGCCACCACCTTCTGATAGGCAGCCTGCACCTGAGGAGTGAATTCTTTGCCAAAATGA
TGAGACAGCACAACAACCAGCACGTTGCCCAGGAGCTGTAGGAAAGAGAAGAAGGCATGAACATGGTTAG
CAGAGGGGCCCGGTTTGGACTCAGAGTATTTTATCCTCATCTCAAACAGTGTATATCATTGTAACCATAA
AGAGAAAGGCAGGATGATGACCAGGGTGTAGTTGTTTCTACCAATAAGAATATTTCCACGCCAGCCAGAA
TTTATATGCAGAAATATTCTACCTTATCATTTAATTATAACAATTGTTCTCTAAAACTGTGCTGAAGTAC
AATATAATATACCCTGATTGCCTTGAAAAAAAAGTGATTAGAGAAAGTACTTACAATCTGACAAATAAAC
AAAAGTGAATTTAAAAATTCGTTACAAATGCAAGCTAAAGTTTAACGAAAAAGTTACAGAAAATGAAAAG
AAAATAAGAGGAGACAATGGTTGTCAACAGAGTAGAAAGTGAAAGAAACAAAATTATCATGAGGGTCCAT
GGTGATACAAGGGACATCTTCCCATTCTAAACAACACCCTGAAAACTTTGCCCCCTCCATATAACATGAA
TTTTACAATAGCGAAAAAGAAAGAACAATCAAGGGTCCCCAAACTCACCCTGAAGTTCTCAGGATCTATG
CATAGATCTATGCATAGATCTATG
