>Addgene plasmid #10718 | 1246 pCMVb p300 HA | addgene partial sequence | sequence record 17672 | 10718 with CMV-F
GAGCTCGTTTAGTGAACCGTCAAGATCGCCTGGAGACGCCATCCACGCTGTTTTGACCTCCATAGAAGAC
ACCGGGACCGATCCAGCCTCCGGGGGATCGCGGCCGCTCTAGAACTAGTGGATCCCCCGGGCCGAAGAAG
AGATTTCCTGAGGATTCTGGTTTTCCTCGCTTGTATCTCCGAAAGAATTAAAAATGGCCGAGAATGTGGT
GGAACCGGGGCCGCCTTCAGCCAAGCGGCCTAAACTCTCATCTCCGGCCCTCTCGGCGTCCGCCAGCGAT
GGCACAGATTTTGGCTCTCTATTTGACTTGGAGCACGACTTACCAGATGAATTAATCAACTCTACAGAAT
TGGGACTAACCAATGGTGGTGATATTAATCAGCTTCAGACAAGTCTTGGCATGGTACAAGATGCAGCTTC
TAAACATAAACAGCTGTCAGAATTGCTGCGATCTGGTAGTTCCCCTAACCTCAATATGGGAGTTGGTGGC
CCAGGTCAAGTCATGGCCAGCCAGGCCCAACAGAGCAGTCCTGGATTAGGTTTGATAAATAGCATGGTCA
AAAGCCCAATGACACAGGCAGGCTTGACTTCTCCCAACATGGGGATGGGCACTAGTGGACCAAATCANGG
TCCTACGCAGTCAACAGGTATGATGCACAGTCCAGTACATCAGCCTGCCATGGGAATGAACACAGGGATG
AATGCGGGCATGAATCCTGGACTGTTGGCTGCAGGCCATGGACAAGGGATAATGCCTAATCAAATCATGA
ACGGTTCAATTGAAGCA
