[The description below was written by a language model from this plasmid's Addgene catalogue record.]
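Description:
1246 pCMVb p300 HA is a mammalian expression plasmid carrying the human p300 coding sequence (EP300, also known as KAT3B) with an HA epitope tag fused to the C terminus of the protein. The backbone is a roughly 4.8 kb vector called CMVbeta, which the record explicitly notes is not the same as the commercial pCMVβ plasmid. The approximately 8 kb insert sits between NotI and HindIII sites, both of which remain intact, so the cassette can in principle be excised or exchanged. The promoter is not listed as a separate field, but the backbone name and the use of a CMV forward sequencing primer point to expression from the cytomegalovirus immediate-early promoter, a strong constitutive element in most mammalian cell lines. The reverse sequencing primer anneals in a β-globin intron, suggesting that such an intron lies downstream of the insert; no feature table is provided to confirm this layout or to identify the polyadenylation signal. No mammalian selection marker is recorded.

In bacteria the plasmid is maintained at high copy number under ampicillin selection, and the recorded host is Stbl3, a recombination-deficient strain commonly chosen for large or rearrangement-prone constructs.

p300 is a large transcriptional coactivator with histone/lysine acetyltransferase activity. The record does not state a specific application, but a construct of this type suits transient overexpression of full-length p300 in mammalian cells. The HA tag allows detection or immunoprecipitation of the exogenous protein, distinguishing it from endogenous p300, for example in coactivation, acetylation or protein interaction studies.
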