Addgene plasmid #10718: 1246 pCMVb p300 HA
Depositing lab: William Sellers. Depositing organization: Dana-Farber Cancer Institute.
Backbone
  Vector backbone: CMVbeta
  Backbone manufacturer: not the same as the commercial CMVb
  Backbone size w/o insert (bp): 4800
  Vector type: Mammalian Expression
Growth in bacteria
  Bacterial resistance: Ampicillin, 100 μg/mL
  Growth temperature: 37°C
  Growth strain: Stbl3
  Copy number: High Copy
Gene/Insert
  Gene/Insert name: p300
  Species: H. sapiens (human)
  Insert size (bp): 8000
  GenBank ID: U01877
  Entrez Gene: EP300 (a.k.a. KAT3B, MKHK2, RSTS2, p300)
  Tag / fusion protein: HA (C terminal on insert)
  Cloning method: Restriction Enzyme; 5′ cloning site NotI (not destroyed); 3′ cloning site HindIII (not destroyed)
  Sequencing primers: 5′ CMV Forward; 3′ Bglob-intron-R
Terms and licenses: Academic/Nonprofit Terms; Industry Terms: Not Available to Industry
Depositor comments: see author's map for pCMVb p300 wt for map of empty pCMVb vector.
How to cite: 1246 pCMVb p300 HA was a gift from William Sellers (Addgene plasmid # 10718)
